>Addgene plasmid #172564 | pALxR1 | addgene full sequence | sequence record 347261 | Addgene NGS Result
GCTTTCCAGTCGGGAAACCTGCTGCCACCGCTGAGCAATAACTAGCATAACCCCTTGGGGCCTCTAAACG
GGTCTTGAGGGGTTTTTTGCTGAAACCTCAGGCATTTGAGAAGCACACGGTCACACTGCTTCCGGTAGTC
AATAAACCGGTAAACCAGCAATAGACATAAGCGGCTATTTAACGACCCTGCCCTGAACCGACGACCGGGT
CGAATTTGCTTTCGAATTTCTGCCATTCATCCGCTTATTATCACTTATTCAGGCGTAGCAACCAGGCGTT
TAAGGGCACCAATAACTGCCTTAAAAAAATTACGCCCCGCCCTGCCACTCATCGCAGTACTGTTGTAATT
CATTAAGCATTCTGCCGACATGGAAGCCATCACAAACGGCATGATGAACCTGAATCGCCAGCGGCATCAG
CACCTTGTCGCCTTGCGTATAATATTTGCCCATAGTGAAAACGGGGGCGAAGAAGTTGTCCATATTGGCC
ACGTTTAAATCAAAACTGGTGAAACTCACCCAGGGATTGGCTGAGACGAAAAACATATTCTCAATAAACC
CTTTAGGGAAATAGGCCAGGTTTTCACCGTAACACGCCACATCTTGCGAATATATGTGTAGAAACTGCCG
GAAATCGTCGTGGTATTCACTCCAGAGCGATGAAAACGTTTCAGTTTGCTCATGGAAAACGGTGTAACAA
GGGTGAACACTATCCCATATCACCAGCTCACCGTCTTTCATTGCCATACGGAACTCCGGATGAGCATTCA
TCAGGCGGGCAAGAATGTGAATAAAGGCCGGATAAAACTTGTGCTTATTTTTCTTTACGGTCTTTAAAAA
GGCCGTAATATCCAGCTGAACGGTCTGGTTATAGGTACATTGAGCAACTGACTGAAATGCCTCAAAATGT
TCTTTACGATGCCATTGGGATATATCAACGGTGGTATATCCAGTGATTTTTTTCTCCATTTTAGCTTCCT
TAGCTCCTGAAAATCTCGATAACTCAAAAAATACGCCCGGTAGTGATCTTATTTCATTATGGTGAAAGTT
GGAACCTCTTACGTGCCGATCAACGTCTCATTTTCGCCAAAAGTTGGCCCAGGGCTTCCCGGTATCAACA
GGGACACCAGGATTTATTTATTCTGCGAAGTGATCTTCCGTCACAGGTATTTATTCGGCGCAAAGTGCGT
CGGGTGATGCTGCCAACTTACTGATTTAGTGTATGATGGTGTTTTTGAGGTGCTCCAGTGGCTTCTGTTT
CTATCAGCTGTCCCTCCTGTTCAGCTACTGACGGGGTGGTGCGTAACGGCAAAAGCACCGCCGGACATCA
GCGCTAGCGGAGTGTATACTGGCTTACTATGTTGGCACTGATGAGGGTGTCAGTGAAGTGCTTCATGTGG
CAGGAGAAAAAAGGCTGCACCGGTGCGTCAGCAGAATATGTGATACAGGATATATTCCGCTTCCTCGCTC
ACTGACTCGCTACGCTCGGTCGTTCGACTGCGGCGAGCGGAAATGGCTTACGAACGGGGCGGAGATTTCC
TGGAAGATGCCAGGAAGATACTTAACAGGGAAGTGAGAGGGCCGCGGCAAAGCCGTTTTTCCATAGGCTC
CGCCCCCCTGACAAGCATCACGAAATCTGACGCTCAAATCAGTGGTGGCGAAACCCGACAGGACTATAAA
GATACCAGGCGTTTCCCCCTGGCGGCTCCCTCGTGCGCTCTCCTGTTCCTGCCTTTCGGTTTACCGGTGT
CATTCCGCTGTTATGGCCGCGTTTGTCTCATTCCACGCCTGACACTCAGTTCCGGGTAGGCAGTTCGCTC
CAAGCTGGACTGTATGCACGAACCCCCCGTTCAGTCCGACCGCTGCGCCTTATCCGGTAACTATCGTCTT
GAGTCCAACCCGGAAAGACATGCAAAAGCACCACTGGCAGCAGCCACTGGTAATTGATTTAGAGGAGTTA
GTCTTGAAGTCATGCGCCGGTTAAGGCTAAACTGAAAGGACAAGTTTTGGTGACTGCGCTCCTCCAAGCC
AGTTACCTCGGTTCAAAGAGTTGGTAGCTCAGAGAACCTTCGAAAAACCGCCCTGCAAGGCGGTTTTTTC
GTTTTCAGAGCAAGAGATTACGCGCAGACCAAAACGATCTCAAGAAGATCATCTTATTAATCAGATAAAA
TATTTCTAGATTTCAGTGCAATTTATCTCTTCAAATGTAGCACCTGAAGTCATCCCCATACGATATAAGT
TGTAATTCTCATGTTAGTCATGCCCCGCGCCCACCGGAAGGAGCTGACTGGGTTGAAGGCTCTCAAGGGC
ATCGGTCGAGATCCCGGTGCCTAATGAGTGAGCTAACTTACATTAATTGCGTTGCGCGTAAAACGACGGC
CAGTGATCAATTTTTAAAGTATGGGCAATCAATTGCTCCTGTTAAAATTGCTTTAGAAATACTTTGGCAG
CGGTTTGTTGTATTGAGTTTCATTTGCGCATTGGTTAAATGGAAAGTGACAGTACGCTCACTGCAACCTA
ATATTTTTGAAATATCCCAAGAGCTTTTTCCTTCGCATGCCCACGCTAAACATTCTTTTTCTCTTTTGGT
TAAATCGTTGTTTGATTTATTATTTGCTATATTTATTTTTCGATAATTATCAACTAGAGAAGGAACAATT
AATGGTATGTTCATACACGCATGTAAAAATAAACTATCTATATAGTTGTCTTTTTCTGAATGTGCAAAAC
TAAGCATTCCGAAGCCATTGTTAGCCGTATGAATAGGGAAACTAAACCCAGTGATAAGACCTGATGTTTT
CGCTTCTTTAATTACATTTGGAGATTTTTTATTTACAGCATTGTTTTCAAATATATTCCAATTAATTGGT
GAATGATTGGAGTTAGAATAATCTACTATAGGATCATATTTTATCAAATTAGCGTCATCATAATATTGCC
TCCATTTTTTAGGGTAATTATCTAGGATTGAAATATCAGATTTAACCATAGAATGAGGATAAATGATCGC
GAGTAAATAATATTCACAATGTACCATTTTAGTCATATCAGATAAGCATTGATTAATATCATTATTGCTT
CTACAAGCTTTAATTTTATTAATTATTCTGTATGTGTCGTCGGCATTTATGTTTTTCATTCTGCCCCTCC
GAAAGGCTTAAGTCCTCGCGTAGTACCTGGGCGCTATCATGCCATACCGCGAAAGGTTTTGCGCCATTCG
ATGGCGCGCCGCCCAATTATTGAAGGCCTCCCTAACGGGGGGCCTTTTTTTGTTTCTGGTCTCCCGCTTA
ACGATCGTTGGCTGACCTGTAGGATCGTACAGGTTTACGCAAGAAAATGGTTTGTTACAGTCGAATAAAA
GCTGTCACCGGATGTGCTTTCCGGTCTGATGAGTCCGTGAGGACGAAACAGCCTCTACAAATAATTTTGT
TTAAGAACTGGGAAGAGCGCAGATTAAAGAGGAGAAATACTAGATGGCTTCCTCCGAAGACGTTATCAAA
GAGTTCATGCGTTTCAAAGTTCGTATGGAAGGTTCCGTTAACGGTCACGAGTTCGAAATCGAAGGTGAAG
GTGAAGGTCGTCCGTACGAAGGTACCCAGACCGCTAAACTGAAAGTTACCAAAGGTGGTCCGCTGCCGTT
CGCTTGGGACATCCTGTCCCCGCAGTTCCAGTACGGTTCCAAAGCTTACGTTAAACACCCGGCTGACATC
CCGGACTACCTGAAACTGTCCTTCCCGGAAGGTTTCAAATGGGAACGTGTTATGAACTTCGAAGACGGTG
GTGTTGTTACCGTTACCCAGGACTCCTCCCTGCAAGACGGTGAGTTCATCTACAAAGTTAAACTGCGTGG
TACCAACTTCCCGTCCGACGGTCCGGTTATGCAGAAAAAAACCATGGGTTGGGAAGCTTCCACCGAACGT
ATGTACCCGGAAGACGGTGCTCTGAAAGGTGAAATCAAAATGCGTCTGAAACTGAAAGACGGTGGTCACT
ACGACGCTGAAGTTAAAACCACCTACATGGCTAAAAAACCGGTTCAGCTGCCGGGTGCTTACAAAACCGA
CATCAAACTGGACATCACCTCCCACAACGAAGACTACACCATCGTTGAACAGTACGAACGTGCTGAAGGT
CGTCACTCCACCGGTGCTTAATAACGCTGATAGTGCTAGTGTAGATCGC
Features (pLannotate 1.2.2; 13 found; start..end, strand, type, name):
     42..89      +  terminator     T7 terminator: transcription terminator for bacteriophage T7 RNA polymerase
    313..969     -  CDS            cat: CAT_ECOLX - Experimental evidence at protein level: Swiss-Prot protein existence level 1. This enzyme is an effector of chloramphenicol resistance in bacteria. From Escherichia coli. This protein is used as a marker in many commonly used cloning vectors, such as pACYC184.
    970..1072    -  promoter       cat promoter: promoter of the E. coli cat gene encoding chloramphenicol acetyltransferase
   1193..1336    +  mobile_element IS1 (fragment): prokaryotic transposable element IS1
   1455..1510    -  rep_origin     RSF ori (fragment): Plasmids containing the RSF 1030 origin of replication can be propagated in E. coli cells that contain additional plasmids with compatible origins.
   1598..2143    -  rep_origin     p15A ori: Plasmids containing the medium-copy-number p15A origin of replication can be propagated in E. coli cells that contain a second plasmid with the ColE1 origin.
   2255..2319    -  CDS            TcR (fragment): tetracycline efflux protein; tet; confers resistance to tetracycline
   2334..2355    -  protein_bind   CAP binding site: CAP binding activates transcription in the presence of cAMP. E. coli catabolite activator protein
   2368..2386    -  CDS            lacZα (fragment): LacZα fragment of β-galactosidase; lacZ fragment
   2390..3139    -  CDS            luxR: LUXR_ALIFS - Experimental evidence at protein level: Swiss-Prot protein existence level 1. Transcriptional activator of the bioluminescence operon. Binds to the OHHL autoinducer. From Aliivibrio fischeri (Vibrio fischeri).
   3179..3224    -  promoter       lacI promoter (fragment): lacI
   3362..3411    +  misc_RNA       sTRSV HHRz: hammerhead ribozyme from the tobacco ringspot virus satellite RNA (Khvorova et al., 2003)
   3474..4148    +  CDS            mRFP1: mRFP1 is a basic (constitutively fluorescent) red fluorescent protein published in 2002, derived from Discosoma sp.. It is reported to be a somewhat slowly-maturing monomer with low acid sensitivity.
