[The description below was written by a language model from this plasmid's Addgene catalogue record and pLannotate feature annotations shown in this document.]
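Description:
pALxR1 is a 4,179-nt bacterial expression plasmid for synthetic biology, built on a Novagen Duet-type backbone and intended for inducible gene expression in E. coli. It replicates from the p15A (pACYC) origin, which the record lists as low copy and which is compatible with ColE1-type plasmids. This allows it to be maintained alongside a second vector. Selection is by chloramphenicol, through the cat gene driven by its native promoter. The annotation also picks up several short fragments (IS1, RSF ori, TcR, lacZα, a CAP binding site). These are most likely leftover backbone sequence or partial matches rather than functional parts.

The payload is a divergently arranged sensor and reporter pair. On the reverse strand, luxR from Aliivibrio fischeri encodes the transcriptional activator that binds the acyl-homoserine lactone autoinducer OHHL. It lies downstream of a fragment annotated as the lacI promoter, which probably provides constitutive expression of the regulator. On the forward strand, the catalogue entry names PLuxB as the promoter for the output, although this promoter is not itself annotated in the feature table. It presumably sits in the gap between the lacI promoter fragment and the sTRSV hammerhead ribozyme. By cleaving the transcript, the ribozyme acts as an insulator that removes promoter-derived 5′ leader sequence, making translation of the downstream gene less dependent on promoter context. The mRFP1 red fluorescent protein coding sequence follows, with a T7 terminator just beyond it across the plasmid's circular junction.

When the autoinducer is present, LuxR activates PLuxB and red fluorescence reports the level of induction. The sensor portion derives from a previously published strain. The plasmid is suited to characterising the LuxR/PLuxB inducible system, and mRFP could plausibly be swapped for a gene of interest, though the record does not say so.
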