Addgene plasmid #172564: pALxR1
Purpose: Inducible gene expression, pACYC origin, LuxR activator, PLuxB promoter, mRFP, Chloramphenicol Resistance Marker.
Depositing lab: Christopher Reisch. Depositing organization: University of Florida.
Backbone
  Vector backbone: original Duet vector
  Backbone manufacturer: Novagen
  Vector type: Bacterial Expression, Synthetic Biology
Growth in bacteria
  Bacterial resistance: Chloramphenicol, 25 μg/mL
  Growth temperature: 37°C
  Growth strain: DH5alpha
  Copy number: Low Copy
Gene/Insert
  Gene/Insert name: LuxR-mRFP
  Species: Synthetic
  Promoter: PLuxB
  Cloning method: Ligation Independent Cloning
Resource information
  A portion of this plasmid was derived from a plasmid made by: sAJM.1506 was a gift from Christopher Voigt (Addgene # 108254)
Terms and licenses: Academic/Nonprofit Terms; Industry Terms: Not Available to Industry
How to cite: pALxR1 was a gift from Christopher Reisch (Addgene plasmid # 172564 ; http://n2t.net/addgene:172564 ; RRID:Addgene_172564)
